>Addgene plasmid #126952 | pTBL601 AG | addgene full sequence | sequence record 245587 | Addgene NGS Result
GACGTCGCTAGCTGTACAAAAAAGCAGGCTTTAAAGGAACCAATTCAGTCGACTGGATCCGGTACCAAGG
TCGGGCAGGAAGAGGGCCTATTTCCCATGATTCCTTCATATTTGCATATACGATACAAGGCTGTTAGAGA
GATAATTAGAATTAATTTGACTGTAAACACAAAGATATTAGTACAAAATACGTGACGTAGAAAGTAATAA
TTTCTTGGGTAGTTTGCAGTTTTAAAATTATGTTTTAAAATGGACTATCATATGCTTACCGTAACTTGAA
AGTATTTCGATTTCTTGGCTTTATATATCTTGTGGAAAGGACGAAACACCCCCAGCCTTGATCCTCAGGG
GTTTTAGAGCTAGAAATAGCAAGTTAAAATAAGGCTAGTCCGTTATCAACTTGAAAAAGTGGCACCGAGT
CGGTGCTTTTTTTAAGCTTGGGCCGCTCGAGGTACCTCTCTACATATGACATGTGAGCAAAAGGCCAGCA
AAAGGCCAGGAACCGTAAAAAGGCCGCGTTGCTGGCGTTTTTCCATAGGCTCCGCCCCCCTGACGAGCAT
CACAAAAATCGACGCTCAAGTCAGAGGTGGCGAAACCCGACAGGACTATAAAGATACCAGGCGTTTCCCC
CTGGAAGCTCCCTCGTGCGCTCTCCTGTTCCGACCCTGCCGCTTACCGGATACCTGTCCGCCTTTCTCCC
TTCGGGAAGCGTGGCGCTTTCTCATAGCTCACGCTGTAGGTATCTCAGTTCGGTGTAGGTCGTTCGCTCC
AAGCTGGGCTGTGTGCACGAACCCCCCGTTCAGCCCGACCGCTGCGCCTTATCCGGTAACTATCGTCTTG
AGTCCAACCCGGTAAGACACGACTTATCGCCACTGGCAGCAGCCACTGGTAACAGGATTAGCAGAGCGAG
GTATGTAGGCGGTGCTACAGAGTTCTTGAAGTGGTGGCCTAACTACGGCTACACTAGAAGAACAGTATTT
GGTATCTGCGCTCTGCTGAAGCCAGTTACCTTCGGAAAAAGAGTTGGTAGCTCTTGATCCGGCAAACAAA
CCACCGCTGGTAGCGGTGGTTTTTTTGTTTGCAAGCAGCAGATTACGCGCAGAAAAAAAGGATCTCAAGA
AGATCCTTTGATCTTTTCTACGGGGTCTGACGCTCAGTGGAACGAAAACTCACGTTAAGGGATTTTGGTC
ATGAGATTATCAAAAAGGATCTTCACCTAGATCCTTTTAAATTAAAAATGAAGTTTTAAATCAATCTAAA
GTATATATGAGTAAACTTGGTCTGACAGTTACCAATGCTTAATCAGTGAGGCACCTATCTCAGCGATCTG
TCTATTTCGTTCATCCATAGTTGCCTGACTCCCCGTCGTGTAGATAACTACGATACGGGAGGGCTTACCA
TCTGGCCCCAGTGCTGCAATGATACCGCGAGACCCACGCTCACCGGCTCCAGATTTATCAGCAATAAACC
AGCCAGCCGGAAGGGCCGAGCGCAGAAGTGGTCCTGCAACTTTATCCGCCTCCATCCAGTCTATTAATTG
TTGCCGGGAAGCTAGAGTAAGTAGTTCGCCAGTTAATAGTTTGCGCAACGTTGTTGCCATTGCTACAGGC
ATCGTGGTGTCACGCTCGTCGTTTGGTATGGCTTCATTCAGCTCCGGTTCCCAACGATCAAGGCGAGTTA
CATGATCCCCCATGTTGTGCAAAAAAGCGGTTAGCTCCTTCGGTCCTCCGATCGTTGTCAGAAGTAAGTT
GGCCGCAGTGTTATCACTCATGGTTATGGCAGCACTGCATAATTCTCTTACTGTCATGCCATCCGTAAGA
TGCTTTTCTGTGACTGGTGAGTACTCAACCAAGTCATTCTGAGAATAGTGTATGCGGCGACCGAGTTGCT
CTTGCCCGGCGTCAATACGGGATAATACCGCGCCACATAGCAGAACTTTAAAAGTGCTCATCATTGGAAA
ACGTTCTTCGGGGCGAAAACTCTCAAGGATCTTACCGCTGTTGAGATCCAGTTCGATGTAACCCACTCGT
GCACCCAACTGATCTTCAGCATCTTTTACTTTCACCAGCGTTTCTGGGTGAGCAAAAACAGGAAGGCAAA
ATGCCGCAAAAAAGGGAATAAGGGCGACACGGAAATGTTGAATACTCATACTCTTCCTTTTTCAATATTA
TTGAAGCATTTATCAGGGTTATTGTCTCATGAGCGGATACATATTTGAATGTATTTAGAAAAATAAACAA
ATAGGGGTTCCGCGCACATTTCCCCGAAAAGTGCCACCT
Features (pLannotate 1.2.2; 6 found; start..end, strand, type, name):
     13..30      +  protein_bind   attB1 (fragment): mutant version of attB; recombination site for the Gateway® BP reaction BP Clonase™
     82..322     +  promoter       U6 promoter: RNA polymerase III promoter for human U6 snRNA
    351..426     +  misc_RNA       gRNA scaffold: guide RNA scaffold for the Streptococcus pyogenes CRISPR/Cas9 system
    530..1118    -  rep_origin     ori: high-copy-number ColE1/pMB1/pBR322/pUC origin of replication
   1289..2149    -  CDS            AmpR: β-lactamase; bla; confers resistance to ampicillin, carbenicillin, and related antibiotics
   2150..2254    -  promoter       AmpR promoter: bla
