[The description below was written by a language model from this plasmid's Addgene catalogue record and pLannotate feature annotations shown in this document.]
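Description:
pTBL601 AG is a compact (about 2.3 kb) mammalian expression plasmid that delivers a single guide RNA for the Streptococcus pyogenes CRISPR/Cas9 system. It is built on the pSQT1313 backbone, which the depositors modified so that it expresses only one sgRNA. It is propagated in E. coli through a ColE1/pUC-type origin of replication and selected with ampicillin, via a β-lactamase gene driven by its native bla promoter. The catalogue entry lists the plasmid as low copy, whereas the annotated origin is of the type usually described as high copy, so the record is not consistent on this point. A short fragment of a Gateway attB1 site lies upstream of the expression cassette and appears to be a backbone remnant rather than a functional element.

The payload is a 20-nt spacer directed against a human genomic protospacer, placed between the human U6 promoter and the Cas9 gRNA scaffold. U6 is an RNA polymerase III promoter, which suits it to producing short, uncapped, non-polyadenylated transcripts such as guide RNAs. The spacer was chosen so that the dinucleotide flanking the Cas9 cut site is AG, and the stated purpose is simply to target such a protospacer. The plasmid carries no Cas9 or other nuclease gene and no mammalian selection marker or reporter, so the nuclease must be supplied from a separate construct. It was deposited with work on lineage tracing and analog recording in mammalian cells by single-site DNA writing. The "AG" in the name suggests that cut-site sequence context was of interest there, though the record does not explain this further. According to the depositor, it was made by inverse PCR and in vivo recombination in E. coli.
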