Addgene plasmid #126952: pTBL601 AG
Purpose: To target a protospacer with AG at the cut site.
Depositing lab: Chang Liu. Depositing organization: University of California, Irvine. Publication: Lineage tracing and analog recording in mammalian cells by single-site DNA writing. Loveless TB, Grotts JH, Schechter MW, Forouzmand E, Carlson CK, Agahi BS, Liang G, Ficht M, Liu B, Xie X, Liu CC. Nat Chem Biol. 2021 Jun;17(6):739-747. doi: 10.1038/s41589-021-00769-8. Epub 2021 Mar 22. PubMed 33753928.
Backbone
  Vector backbone: pSQT1313
  Backbone manufacturer: Keith Joung
  Backbone size w/o insert (bp): 2259
  Total vector size (bp): 2279
  Modifications to backbone: The backbone was modified to express only one sgRNA.
  Vector type: Mammalian Expression
Growth in bacteria
  Bacterial resistance: Ampicillin, 100 μg/mL
  Growth temperature: 37°C
  Growth strain: DH5alpha
  Copy number: Low Copy
Gene/Insert
  Gene/Insert name: spacer against human genome with AG at cut site
  gRNA/shRNA sequence: cccagccttgatcctcaggg
  Species: H. sapiens (human)
  Insert size (bp): 20
  Promoter: human U6
  Cloning method: Unknown
  Sequencing primers: 5′ AGGGTTATTGTCTCATGAGCGG; 3′ CGGACAGGTATCCGGTAAGC
Resource information
  A portion of this plasmid was derived from a plasmid made by: Keith Joung; the backbone was created from pSQT1313, Addgene #53370.
Terms and licenses: Academic/Nonprofit Terms; Industry Terms: Not Available to Industry
Depositor comments: This construct was cloned by inverse PCR and in vivo recombination in E. coli strain SS320.
How to cite: pTBL601 AG was a gift from Chang Liu (Addgene plasmid # 126952 ; http://n2t.net/addgene:126952 ; RRID:Addgene_126952)
